>Addgene plasmid #147377 | pT7-EGFP-C1-HsNot7-E138AT142AE149A_R | depositor full sequence | sequence record 289824 | Full Sequence
TAGTTATTAATAGTAATCAATTACGGGGTCATTAGTTCATAGCCCATATATGGAGTTCCGCGTTACATAA
CTTACGGTAAATGGCCCGCCTGGCTGACCGCCCAACGACCCCCGCCCATTGACGTCAATAATGACGTATG
TTCCCATAGTAACGCCAATAGGGACTTTCCATTGACGTCAATGGGTGGAGTATTTACGGTAAACTGCCCA
CTTGGCAGTACATCAAGTGTATCATATGCCAAGTACGCCCCCTATTGACGTCAATGACGGTAAATGGCCC
GCCTGGCATTATGCCCAGTACATGACCTTATGGGACTTTCCTACTTGGCAGTACATCTACGTATTAGTCA
TCGCTATTACCATGGTGATGCGGTTTTGGCAGTACATCAATGGGCGTGGATAGCGGTTTGACTCACGGGG
ATTTCCAAGTCTCCACCCCATTGACGTCAATGGGAGTTTGTTTTGGCACCAAAATCAACGGGACTTTCCA
AAATGTCGTAACAACTCCGCCCCATTGACGCAAATGGGCGGTAGGCGTGTACGGTGGGAGGTCTATATAA
GCAGAGCTGGTTTAGTGAACCGTCAGATCCGCTAGCGCTACCGGTCGCCACCATGGTGAGCAAGGGCGAG
GAGCTGTTCACCGGGGTGGTGCCCATCCTGGTCGAGCTGGACGGCGACGTAAACGGCCACAAGTTCAGCG
TGTCCGGCGAGGGCGAGGGCGATGCCACCTACGGCAAGCTGACCCTGAAGTTCATCTGCACCACCGGCAA
GCTGCCCGTGCCCTGGCCCACCCTCGTGACCACCCTGACCTACGGCGTGCAGTGCTTCAGCCGCTACCCC
GACCACATGAAGCAGCACGACTTCTTCAAGTCCGCCATGCCCGAAGGCTACGTCCAGGAGCGCACCATCT
TCTTCAAGGACGACGGCAACTACAAGACCCGCGCCGAGGTGAAGTTCGAGGGCGACACCCTGGTGAACCG
CATCGAGCTGAAGGGCATCGACTTCAAGGAGGACGGCAACATCCTGGGGCACAAGCTGGAGTACAACTAC
AACAGCCACAACGTCTATATCATGGCCGACAAGCAGAAGAACGGCATCAAGGTGAACTTCAAGATCCGCC
ACAACATCGAGGACGGCAGCGTGCAGCTCGCCGACCACTACCAGCAGAACACCCCCATCGGCGACGGCCC
CGTGCTGCTGCCCGACAACCACTACCTGAGCACCCAGTCCGCCCTGAGCAAAGACCCCAACGAGAAGCGC
GATCACATGGTCCTGCTGGAGTTCGTGACCGCCGCCGGGATCACTCTCGGCATGGACGAGCTGTACAAGT
CCGGACTCAGATCTATGCCAGCGGCAACTGTAGATCATAGCCAAAGAATTTGTGAAGTTTGGGCTTGCAA
CTTGGATGAAGAGATGAAGAAAATTCGTCAAGTTATCCGAAAATATAATTACGTTGCTATGGACACCGAG
TTTCCAGGTGTGGTTGCAAGACCCATTGGAGAATTCAGGAGCAATGCTGACTATCAATACCAACTATTGC
GGTGTAATGTAGACTTGTTAAAGATAATTCAGCTAGGACTGACATTTATGAATGAGCAAGGAGAATACCC
TCCAGGAACTTCAACTTGGCAGTTTAATTTTAAATTTAATTTGACGGAGGACATGTATGCCCAGGACTCT
ATAGAGCTACTAACAACATCTGGTATCCAGTTTAAAAAACATGAGGAGGAAGGAATTGAAACCCAGTACT
TTGCAGCACTTCTTATGGCATCTGGAGTGGTCCTCTGTGCAGGGGTCAAATGGTTGTCATTTCATAGCGG
TTACGACTTTGGCTACTTAATCAAAATCCTAACCAACTCTAACTTGCCTGAAGAAGAACTTGACTTCTTT
GAGATCCTTCGATTGTTTTTTCCTGTCATTTATGATGTGAAGTACCTCATGAAGAGCTGCAAAAATCTCA
AAGGTGGATTACAGGAGGTGGCAGAACAGTTAGAGCTGGAACGGATAGGACCACAACATCAGGCAGGATC
TGATTCATTGCTCACAGGAATGGCCTTTTTCAAAATGAGAGAAATGTTCTTTGAAGATCATATTGATGAT
GCCAAATATTGTGGTCATTTGTATGGCCTTGGTTCTGGTTCATCCTATGTACAGAATGGCACAGGGAATG
CATATGAAGAGGAAGCCAACAAGCAGTCATGACTGCAGTCGACGGTACCGCGGGCCCGGGATCCACCGGA
TCTAGATAACTGATCATAATCAGCCATACCACATTTGTAGAGGTTTTACTTGCTTTAAAAAACCTCCCAC
ACCTCCCCCTGAACCTGAAACATAAAATGAATGCAATTGTTGTTGTTAACTTGTTTATTGCAGCTTATAA
TGGTTACAAATAAAGCAATAGCATCACAAATTTCACAAATAAAGCATTTTTTTCACTGCATTCTAGTTGT
GGTTTGTCCAAACTCATCAATGTATCTTAACGCGTAAATTGTAAGCGTTAATATTTTGTTAAAATTCGCG
TTAAATTTTTGTTAAATCAGCTCATTTTTTAACCAATAGGCCGAAATCGGCAAAATCCCTTATAAATCAA
AAGAATAGACCGAGATAGGGT
[37 nt withheld, positions 2612-2648]
AAAGAACGTGGACTCCAACGTCAAAGG
[49 nt withheld, positions 2676-2724]
T
[91 nt withheld, positions 2726-2816]
G
[124 nt withheld, positions 2818-2941]
CAGGTGGCACTTTTCGGGGAAATGTGCGCGGAACCCCTATTTGTTTATTTTTCTAAATACATTCAAATAT
GTATCCGCTCATGAGACAATAACCCTGATAAATGCTTCAATAATATTGAAAAAGGAAGAGTCCTGAGGCG
GAAAGAACCAGCTGTGGAATGTGTGTCAGTTAGGGTGTGGAAAGTCCCCAGGCTCCCCAGCAGGCAGAAG
TATGCAAAGCATGCATCTCAATTAGTCAGCAACCAGGTGTGGAAAGTCCCCAGGCTCCCCAGCAGGCAGA
AGTATGCAAAGCATGCATCTCAATTAGTCAGCAACCATAGTCCCGCCCCTAACTCCGCCCATCCCGCCCC
TAACTCCGCCCAGTTCCGCCCATTCTCCGCCCCATGGCTGACTAATTTTTTTTATTTATGCAGAGGCCGA
GGCCGCCTCGGCCTCTGAGCTATTCCAGAAGTAGTGAGGAGGCTTTTTTGGAGGCCTAGGCTTTTGCAAA
GATCGATCAAGAGACAGGATGAGGATCGTTTCGCATGATTGAACAAGATGGATTGCACGCAGGTTCTCCG
GCCGCTTGGGTGGAGAGGCTATTCGGCTATGACTGGGCACAACAGACAATCGGCTGCTCTGATGCCGCCG
TGTTCCGGCTGTCAGCGCAGGGGCGCCCGGTTCTTTTTGTCAAGACCGACCTGTCCGGTGCCCTGAATGA
ACTGCAAGACGAGGCAGCGCGGCTATCGTGGCTGGCCACGACGGGCGTTCCTTGCGCAGCTGTGCTCGAC
GTTGTCACTGAAGCGGGAAGGGACTGGCTGCTATTGGGCGAAGTGCCGGGGCAGGATCTCCTGTCATCTC
ACCTTGCTCCTGCCGAGAAAGTATCCATCATGGCTGATGCAATGCGGCGGCTGCATACGCTTGATCCGGC
TACCTGCCCATTCGACCACCAAGCGAAACATCGCATCGAGCGAGCACGTACTCGGATGGAAGCCGGTCTT
GTCGATCAGGATGATCTGGACGAAGAGCATCAGGGGCTCGCGCCAGCCGAACTGTTCGCCAGGCTCAAGG
CGAGCATGCCCGACGGCGAGGATCTCGTCGTGACCCATGGCGATGCCTGCTTGCCGAATATCATGGTGGA
AAATGGCCGCTTTTCTGGATTCATCGACTGTGGCCGGCTGGGTGTGGCGGACCGCTATCAGGACATAGCG
TTGGCTACCCGTGATATTGCTGAAGAGCTTGGCGGCGAATGGGCTGACCGCTTCCTCGTGCTTTACGGTA
TCGCCGCTCCCGATTCGCAGCGCATCGCCTTCTATCGCCTTCTTGACGAGTTCTTCTGAGCGGGACTCTG
GGGTTCGAAATGACCGACCAAGCGACGCCCAACCTGCCATCACGAGATTTCGATTCCACCGCCGCCTTCT
ATGAAAGGTTGGGCTTCGGAATCGTTTTCCGGGACGCCGGCTGGATGATCCTCCAGCGCGGGGATCTCAT
GCTGGAGTTCTTCGCCCACCCTAGGGGGAGGCTAACTGAAACACGGAAGGAGACAATACCGGAAGGAACC
CGCGCTATGACGGCAATAAAAAGACAGAATAAAACGCACGGTGTTGGGTCGTTTGTTCATAAACGCGGGG
TTCGGTCCCAGGGCTGGCACTCTGTCGATACCCCACCGAGACCCCATTGGGGCCAATACGCCCGCGTTTC
TTCCTTTTCCCCACCCCACCCCCCAAGTTCGGGTGAAGGCCCAGGGCTCGCAGCCAACGTCGGGGCGGCA
GGCCCTGCCATAGCCTCAGGTTACTCATATATACTTTAGATTGATTTAAAACTTCATTTTTAATTTAAAA
GGATCTAGGTGAAGATCCTTTTTGATAATCTCATGACCAAAATCCCTTAACGTGAGTTTTCGTTCCACTG
AGCGTCAGACCCCGTAGAAAAGATCAAAGGATCTTCTTGAGATCCTTTTTTTCTGCGCGTAATCTGCTGC
TTGCAAACAAAAAAACCACCGCTACCAGCGGTGGTTTGTTTGCCGGATCAAGAGCTACCAACTCTTTTTC
CGAAGGTAACTGGCTTCAGCAGAGCGCAGATACCAAATACTGTCCTTCTAGTGTAGCCGTAGTTAGGCCA
CCACTTCAAGAACTCTGTAGCACCGCCTACATACCTCGCTCTGCTAATCCTGTTACCAGTGGCTGCTGCC
AGTGGCGATAAGTCGTGTCTTACCGGGTTGGACTCAAGACGATAGTTACCGGATAAGGCGCAGCGGTCGG
GCTGAACGGGGGGTTCGTGCACACAGCCCAGCTTGGAGCGAACGACCTACACCGAACTGAGATACCTACA
GCGTGAGCTATGAGAAAGCGCCACGCTTCCCGAAGGGAGAAAGGCGGACAGGTATCCGGTAAGCGGCAGG
GTCGGAACAGGAGAGCGCACGAGGGAGCTTCCAGGGGGAAACGCCTGGTATCTTTATAGTCCTGTCGGGT
TTCGCCACCTCTGACTTGAGCGTCGATTTTTGTGATGCTCGTCAGGGGGGCGGAGCCTATGGAAAAACGC
CAGCAACGCGGCCTTTTTACGGTTCCTGGCCTTTTGCTGGCCTTTTGCTCACATGTTCTTTCCTGCGTTA
TCCCCTGATTCTGTGGATAACCGTATTACCGCCATGCAT
Features (pLannotate 1.2.2; 15 found; start..end, strand, type, name):
     61..364     +  enhancer       CMV enhancer: human cytomegalovirus immediate early enhancer
    365..568     +  promoter       CMV promoter: human cytomegalovirus (CMV) immediate early promoter
    613..1329    +  CDS            EGFP: EGFP is a basic (constitutively fluorescent) green fluorescent protein published in 1996, derived from Aequorea victoria. It is reported to be a rapidly-maturing weak dimer with moderate acid sensitivity.
   1345..2199    +  CDS            CNOT7: CNOT7_HUMAN - Also known as CAF1. Experimental evidence at protein level: Swiss-Prot protein existence level 1. Has 3'-5' poly(A) exoribonuclease activity for synthetic poly(A) RNA substrate. Its function seems to be partially redundant with that of CNOT8. Catalytic component of the CCR4-NOT complex which is one of the major cellular mRNA deadenylases and is linked to various cellular processes including bulk mRNA degradation, miRNA-mediated repression, translational repression during translational initiation and general transcription regulation. During miRNA-mediated repression the complex se
   2203..2234    +  misc_feature   MCS (fragment): multiple cloning site
   2251..2335    +  CDS            large T antigen (fragment): large T antigen from SV40 (simian virus 40)
   2358..2479    +  polyA_signal   SV40 poly(A) signal: SV40 polyadenylation signal
   2513..2941    -  rep_origin     f1 ori (sequence partly withheld): f1 bacteriophage origin of replication; arrow indicates direction of (+) strand synthesis
   2968..3072    +  promoter       AmpR promoter: bla
   3074..3431    +  promoter       SV40 promoter: SV40 enhancer and early promoter
   3466..4260    +  CDS            NeoR/KanR: aminoglycoside phosphotransferase from Tn5; aph(3')-II (or nptII); confers resistance to neomycin, kanamycin, and G418 (Geneticin®)
   4281..4433    +  CDS            ble (fragment): BLE_KLEPN - Experimental evidence at protein level: Swiss-Prot protein existence level 1. Binding protein with a strong affinity to the bleomycin family of antibiotics. Binds to CL990; an antimitotic-antibiotic compound. From Klebsiella pneumoniae.
   4492..4539    +  polyA_signal   HSV TK poly(A) signal: herpes simplex virus thymidine kinase polyadenylation signal (Cole and Stacy, 1985)
   4630..4646    -  polyA_signal   bGH poly(A) signal (fragment): bovine growth hormone polyadenylation signal
   4868..5456    +  rep_origin     ori: high-copy-number ColE1/pMB1/pBR322/pUC origin of replication
