[The description below was written by a language model from this plasmid's Addgene catalogue record and pLannotate feature annotations shown in this document.]
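Description:
pT7-EGFP-C1-HsNot7-E138AT142AE149A_R is a 5,570 nt mammalian expression plasmid encoding a triple point mutant (E138A, T142A, E149A) of human CNOT7, also called CAF1, fused to the C-terminus of EGFP. The catalogue lists the backbone as unknown, but the name and the annotated features fit an EGFP-C1-type layout. The CMV immediate early enhancer and promoter drive an EGFP open reading frame, followed a few codons downstream by the CNOT7 coding sequence, a remnant of the multiple cloning site and an SV40 polyadenylation signal. The name also suggests a T7 element, although no T7 promoter or tag appears in the feature table. The short hits to SV40 large T antigen, ble and the bGH poly(A) signal are small fragments, most likely incidental backbone sequence rather than functional parts.

The plasmid is propagated in E. coli at high copy number from a ColE1/pUC-type origin. Selection relies on a Tn5 NeoR/KanR cassette placed behind tandem bacterial (bla) and SV40 early promoters and terminated by the HSV TK poly(A) signal. This arrangement gives kanamycin resistance in bacteria and can give G418 resistance in mammalian cells. An f1 origin is also present and would allow single-stranded DNA production.

CNOT7 is a catalytic 3'-5' poly(A) exoribonuclease subunit of the CCR4-NOT deadenylase complex. The associated study concerns the structural basis of the interaction between CAF1 and the NOT1 scaffold, so the three alanine substitutions were presumably designed to probe that interface, though the record does not state their effect. The EGFP fusion allows the mutant protein to be visualised or captured after transfection of human cells. The depositor sequence may be theoretical rather than fully verified.
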