Addgene plasmid #147377: pT7-EGFP-C1-HsNot7-E138AT142AE149A_R
Purpose: Mammalian Expression of HsNot7-E138AT142AE149A
Depositing lab: Elisa Izaurralde. Depositing organization: Max Planck Institute for Developmental Biology. Publication: The structural basis for the interaction between the CAF1 nuclease and the NOT1 scaffold of the human CCR4-NOT deadenylase complex. Petit AP, Wohlbold L, Bawankar P, Huntzinger E, Schmidt S, Izaurralde E, Weichenrieder O. Nucleic Acids Res. 2012 Nov;40(21):11058-72. doi: 10.1093/nar/gks883. Epub 2012 Sep 12. PubMed 22977175.
Backbone
  Vector backbone: Unknown
  Vector type: Mammalian Expression
Growth in bacteria
  Bacterial resistance: Kanamycin, 50 μg/mL
  Growth temperature: 37°C
  Growth strain: DH5alpha
  Copy number: High Copy
Gene/Insert
  Gene/Insert name: HsNot7-E138AT142AE149A (alt name: CAF1)
  Species: H. sapiens (human)
  Entrez Gene: CNOT7 (a.k.a. CAF-1, CAF1, Caf1a, hCAF-1)
  Cloning method: Unknown
Terms and licenses: Academic/Nonprofit Terms; Industry Terms: Not Available to Industry
Depositor comments: Sequence extracted from NCBI:NM_13354.5. Plasmids from this collection were made available to the research community and donated after the lab closed. Please note that the sequence provided by the depositing laboratory may be theoretical/predicted or based on Sanger sequencing results. There may be discrepancies between sequencing results obtained by Addgene and the depositor sequence. If an Addgene verified sequence is not available, please contact before placing your order to request that our lab fully sequence the plasmid.
How to cite: pT7-EGFP-C1-HsNot7-E138AT142AE149A_R was a gift from Elisa Izaurralde (Addgene plasmid # 147377 ; http://n2t.net/addgene:147377 ; RRID:Addgene_147377)
